Addgene plasmid #169773: F-IKKε v2
Purpose: Express IKKε v2 in mammalian cells
Depositing lab: Sung-Liang Yu. Depositing organization: National Taiwan University. Publication: IKKepsilon isoform switching governs the immune response against EV71 infection. Chang YL, Liao YW, Chen MH, Chang SY, Huang YT, Ho BC, Yu SL. Commun Biol. 2021 Jun 2;4(1):663. doi: 10.1038/s42003-021-02187-x. PubMed 34079066.
Backbone
  Vector backbone: pCMV-Tag2
  Backbone manufacturer: Stratagene
  Backbone size w/o insert (bp): 4300
  Total vector size (bp): 6274
  Vector type: Mammalian Expression, Bacterial Expression
  Selectable markers: Neomycin (select with G418)
Growth in bacteria
  Bacterial resistance: Kanamycin, 50 μg/mL
  Growth temperature: 37°C
  Growth strain: DH5alpha
  Copy number: High Copy
Gene/Insert
  Gene/Insert name: Homo sapiens inhibitor of nuclear factor kappa B kinase subunit epsilon (IKBKE), transcript variant 2 (alt name: IKKε)
  Species: H. sapiens (human)
  Insert size (bp): 1974
  GenBank ID: NM_001193322
  Tag / fusion protein: Flag tag (N terminal on backbone)
  Entrez Gene: IKBKE (a.k.a. IKK-E, IKK-i, IKKE, IKKI)
  Cloning method: Restriction Enzyme; 5′ cloning site BamHI (unknown if destroyed); 3′ cloning site HindIII (unknown if destroyed)
  Sequencing primers: 5′ T3P; 3′ T7P
Terms and licenses: Academic/Nonprofit Terms; Industry Terms: Not Available to Industry
How to cite: F-IKKε v2 was a gift from Sung-Liang Yu (Addgene plasmid # 169773 ; http://n2t.net/addgene:169773 ; RRID:Addgene_169773)
