[The description below was written by a language model from this plasmid's Addgene catalogue record and pLannotate feature annotations shown in this document.]
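Description:
F-IKKε v2 is a mammalian expression plasmid built on the Stratagene pCMV-Tag2 backbone, carrying the human IKBKE transcript variant 2 coding sequence (about 2 kb) cloned between BamHI and HindIII for a total size of roughly 6.3 kb. The insert lies downstream of the human cytomegalovirus immediate-early enhancer and promoter and is fused in frame to an N-terminal FLAG epitope supplied by the backbone. The annotation tool labels this tag as a fragment of 3xFLAG, which is consistent with a single FLAG unit. Transcripts are terminated by an SV40 polyadenylation signal, and small annotated fragments of SV40 large T antigen, small t intron and lacZα in that region appear to be backbone remnants rather than functional elements. T3 and T7 phage promoters flank the cloning site and serve as sequencing primer sites.

The plasmid is propagated in E. coli at high copy through a ColE1/pUC-type origin, and an f1 origin is also present for single-stranded DNA production. A single Tn5 aminoglycoside phosphotransferase gene (NeoR/KanR) provides both selections. A bacterial bla-type promoter drives it for kanamycin resistance in bacteria, and the SV40 enhancer/early promoter, with an HSV TK polyadenylation signal, drives it for G418 selection of transfected mammalian cells. A short ble fragment after this gene is likely residual Tn5 sequence.

IKKε is a serine/threonine kinase that phosphorylates IRF3 and IRF7 and contributes to type I interferon and NF-κB signalling after viral RNA sensing. This construct expresses the FLAG-tagged v2 isoform in mammalian cells for detection or pull-down. It comes from work on how IKKε isoform switching shapes the immune response to enterovirus 71 infection.
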