Features (pLannotate 1.2.2; 20 found; start..end, strand, type, name):
    323..425     -  promoter       AmpR promoter: bla
    452..880     +  rep_origin     f1 ori (sequence partly withheld): f1 bacteriophage origin of replication; arrow indicates direction of (+) strand synthesis
    914..1035    -  polyA_signal   SV40 poly(A) signal: SV40 polyadenylation signal
   1058..1195    -  CDS            large T antigen (fragment): large T antigen from SV40 (simian virus 40)
   1195..1250    -  intron         small t intron (fragment): SV40 (simian virus 40) small t antigen intron
   1260..1299    -  CDS            lacZα (fragment): LacZα fragment of β-galactosidase; lacZ fragment
   1309..1327    +  promoter       T7 promoter: promoter for bacteriophage T7 RNA polymerase
   1367..1408    -  misc_feature   MCS (fragment): pBluescript multiple cloning site
   1451..3382    -  CDS            IKBKE (fragment): IKKE_HUMAN - Also known as IKKE, IKKI, KIAA0151. Experimental evidence at protein level: Swiss-Prot protein existence level 1. Serine/threonine kinase that plays an essential role in regulating inflammatory responses to viral infection, through the activation of the type I IFN, NF-kappa-B and STAT signaling. Also involved in TNFA and inflammatory cytokines, like Interleukin-1, signaling. Following activation of viral RNA sensors, such as RIG-I- like receptors, associates with DDX3X and phosphorylates interferon regulatory factors (IRFs), IRF3 and IRF7, as well as DDX3X. This activity allows su
   3397..3421    -  CDS            3xFLAG (fragment): three tandem FLAG® epitope tags
   3429..3452    -  misc_feature   MCS (fragment): pBluescript multiple cloning site
   3465..3483    -  promoter       T3 promoter: promoter for bacteriophage T3 RNA polymerase
   3529..3732    -  promoter       CMV promoter: human cytomegalovirus (CMV) immediate early promoter
   3733..4036    -  enhancer       CMV enhancer: human cytomegalovirus immediate early enhancer
   4211..4799    -  rep_origin     ori: high-copy-number ColE1/pMB1/pBR322/pUC origin of replication
   5021..5037    +  polyA_signal   bGH poly(A) signal (fragment): bovine growth hormone polyadenylation signal
   5128..5175    -  polyA_signal   HSV TK poly(A) signal: herpes simplex virus thymidine kinase polyadenylation signal (Cole and Stacy, 1985)
   5234..5386    -  CDS            ble (fragment): BLE_KLEPN - Experimental evidence at protein level: Swiss-Prot protein existence level 1. Binding protein with a strong affinity to the bleomycin family of antibiotics. Binds to CL990; an antimitotic-antibiotic compound. From Klebsiella pneumoniae.
   5407..6201    -  CDS            NeoR/KanR: aminoglycoside phosphotransferase from Tn5; aph(3')-II (or nptII); confers resistance to neomycin, kanamycin, and G418 (Geneticin®)
   6236..319     -  promoter       SV40 promoter (across the origin): SV40 enhancer and early promoter
>Addgene plasmid #169773 | F-IKKε v2 | addgene full sequence | sequence record 334992 | Addgene NGS Result
CTTCTGGAATAGCTCAGAGGCCGAGGCGGCCTCGGCCTCTGCATAAATAAAAAAAATTAGTCAGCCATGG
GGCGGAGAATGGGCGGAACTGGGCGGAGTTAGGGGCGGGATGGGCGGAGTTAGGGGCGGGACTATGGTTG
CTGACTAATTGAGATGCATGCTTTGCATACTTCTGCCTGCTGGGGAGCCTGGGGACTTTCCACACCTGGT
TGCTGACTAATTGAGATGCATGCTTTGCATACTTCTGCCTGCTGGGGAGCCTGGGGACTTTCCACACCCT
AACTGACACACATTCCACAGCTGGTTCTTTCCGCCTCAGGATTCTTCCTTTTTCAATATTATTGAAGCAT
TTATCAGGGTTATTGTCTCATGAGCGGATACATATTTGAATGTATTTAGAAAAATAAACAAATAGGGGTT
CCGCGCACATTTCCCCGAAAAGTGCCACCTG
[124 nt withheld, positions 452-575]
C
[91 nt withheld, positions 577-667]
A
[49 nt withheld, positions 669-717]
CCTTTGACGTTGGAGTCCACGTTCTTT
[37 nt withheld, positions 745-781]
ACCCTATCTCGGTCTATTCTTTTGATTTATAAGGGATTTTGCCGATTTCGGCCTATTGGTTAAAAAATGA
GCTGATTTAACAAAAATTTAACGCGAATTTTAACAAAATATTAACGCTTACAATTTACGCGTTAAGATAC
ATTGATGAGTTTGGACAAACCACAACTAGAATGCAGTGAAAAAAATGCTTTATTTGTGAAATTTGTGATG
CTATTGCTTTATTTGTAACCATTATAAGCTGCAATAAACAAGTTAACAACAACAATTGCATTCATTTTAT
GTTTCAGGTTCAGGGGGAGGTGTGGGAGGTTTTTTAAAGCAAGTAAAACCTCTACAAATGTGGTATGGCT
GATTATGATCATGAACAGACTGTGAGGACTGAGGGGCCTGAAATGAGCCTTGGGACTGTGAATCTAAAAT
ACACAAACAATTAGAATCAGTAGTTTAACACATTATACACTTAAAAATTGGATCTCCATTCGCCATTCAG
GCTGCGCAACTGTTGGGAAGGGCGATCGAGTGAATTGTAATACGACTCACTATAGGGCGAATTGGGTACA
CTTACCTGGTACCTTAATTAATTAAGGTACCGGGCCCCCCCTCGAGGTCGACGGTATCGATAAGCTTTCA
GATGCCAGCAGCTTCATCCCCTCGCAGAGCTCTTGCATGCTTGCTGAGACTCTCCTGGACCCCCTGGGCT
TCTGTGTTACAGGCAGCCACAGAACAGCCAACCAGGCGCAGGTGGTTCCTGGTCTCGTGCACCACCCTCA
TCCTCTTGCCGTGTGTGACTAAGGACGCTTGATACTTCTGCACGCACTCCTCCTGGAACACCTGCAGGAG
TCTTTTGGCTAAATGACTGAAATTCACCTTATCCAGCTTGTGAATCTGCTCCTCGTTGTAGCCAAGCCCT
GGCCTCATCCTAGACTTCTTGAACTGTTTGTAGATGAAGTTCATCTTGTCCAAACAGCACTGAATCTGCT
GGATGCTTCTGTCCTCATGTACCTGATCCCGGCTCTTCACCAGCTCCCGGTTCAGGCTGCTCAGGCTCTC
CTGGGTCTCCGTGATATTTTGGGAGCATCTGGAGAGGACCTCCGCTAGAGTCCGCAGCCTGGACCTCAGT
TCTGCAGCCGCCTTCAGTTCCTGGATCTCAGGCGTTCCAGCCACGCTGCTGAACCTCTCAGTTCCCAGGC
TGCTGCTGAGGTAGAGGAGGGATGTCCTTGCCACTTCCAGAGTCCGTCTGCATGTGGCCTGGAGCACCTC
CATGACCCAGTGCAGCCCCCGAAACATTAGCTCCTGCCCATCCAGCAGGGCCCGTGCCAGCCGCAGGGCC
TGGTAGCCGGCGCCCAACACGCCCTTGGCAGTGTTGTAATCCGCCTGCAGGTCCACTTTGGGGACGAACT
TGGGGACGTCCAGAGCAGGGTCCCTGAAGGCCAGCCCCTTAGGGATGGCTGTGCTGAAGAGGGTCAGGGG
GCTGCTTGCCGTCGTGTGGGCGATGTGCTGTGCTGAGACGCTGGGCTCGAGGACACAGAGGTGACCCTCA
AAGAGGTACTCCTGGTGTCGGGGGGCCACACTGGTCTGCTTGTGCACGGCCTCCTGGAAAATGGCTATCG
TGTTGTGGGCATGGATATAGATGTGGTGCAGGACTGCCTGGGACAGGGAGAAGACATGGACGACAACTCG
CTGCAGGATGTCACTGGTCTCCGCAAAGAACTGGCCGAAGCCCCAGCACTTGGCCTGCTCCACCTCCAGG
ATGTTGGCCAGGATGGGCACCAGCTGGCTCTGCAGCCCCAGTGACAGCTGGCAGGTGATGGGGAGGGTGT
AGCTCCACTCCAGGGGCCCGTTCTCCCGCCTCTGGGCACCTGCAATGGCCCCAGCCGGCTTCTCCGTGGT
GATCCGGTACATGATCTCCTTGTTCCGCCGTGGCCCACCAAAGGGGATGAAGGGCAGGCTGCCAGTGGCT
GCATGGTACAAGGTCACTCCAATGCTCCAGAGATCCACAGTCACCCCGAACGCTTTTTGCTGGGGCTTTC
GAAGCACCGCCCGCTCATACATGTCGGGATGCAGGTACTCCTCAGTCCCATAGACCGAGACGAACTTCTC
ATCATCATCCAGCTCCCGGGCAGCGCCGAAGTCTGTCAGCTTGTAGATGCTCTGCCCCTCCTCCCCTACG
AGGCGCATGATGTTCCCCGGCTTGATGTCGCGATGCACAATGCCGTTCTCCCGCAGGTGGTTCATGCTGG
CCACCACACAGCGCAGCACCACCAGGAACTCATCCTCAGGCAGCCCAAAGGCATTCTCAGGGCTCTCCAG
CACACTCAGCAGGCTCCCACTGGAGCAGTACTCCATCACCAGTACCTTCTGCCGGCTTCCGCCCGTCTCC
TCCACCGCAAAGAGCTTGACGATGTTCTGGTGGTTCAGCTTCCGCAGGACCTCAAACTCCCTCACCTGCA
CCTCGCGGGGCCGCAGGTAGCTGGTAGTGTTGAAGACCTTCACAGCAACCAGCTCTCCGGATTTCTTGTT
GCGGGCCTTGTACACACTGGCAGTGGCCCCCTGCCCCAGCAGGTCATCTGTGTGCCACAGGTAATTGGCT
GTGCTCTGCATGGATCCGCCCGGGCTCTTATCGTCGTCATCCTTGTAATCCATGGTGGCGGCCGCCACCG
CGGTGGAGCTCCAGCTTTTGTTCCCTTTAGTGAGGGTTAATTTCGAGCTTGGCGTAATCGCTAGCGGATC
TGACGGTTCACTAAACCAGCTCTGCTTATATAGACCTCCCACCGTACACGCCTACCGCCCATTTGCGTCA
ATGGGGCGGAGTTGTTACGACATTTTGGAAAGTCCCGTTGATTTTGGTGCCAAAACAAACTCCCATTGAC
GTCAATGGGGTGGAGACTTGGAAATCCCCGTGAGTCAAACCGCTATCCACGCCCATTGATGTACTGCCAA
AACCGCATCACCATGGTAATAGCGATGACTAATACGTAGATGTACTGCCAAGTAGGAAAGTCCCATAAGG
TCATGTACTGGGCATAATGCCAGGCGGGCCATTTACCGTCATTGACGTCAATAGGGGGCGTACTTGGCAT
ATGATACACTTGATGTACTGCCAAGTGGGCAGTTTACCGTAAATACTCCACCCATTGACGTCAATGGAAA
GTCCCTATTGGCGTTACTATGGGAACATACGTCATTATTGACGTCAATGGGCGGGGGTCGTTGGGCGGTC
AGCCAGGCGGGCCATTTACCGTAAGTTATGTAACGCGGAACTCCATATATGGGCTATGAACTAATGACCC
CGTAATTGATTACTATTAATAACTAATGCATGGCGGTAATACGGTTATCCACAGAATCAGGGGATAACGC
AGGAAAGAACATGTGAGCAAAAGGCCAGCAAAAGGCCAGGAACCGTAAAAAGGCCGCGTTGCTGGCGTTT
TTCCATAGGCTCCGCCCCCCTGACGAGCATCACAAAAATCGACGCTCAAGTCAGAGGTGGCGAAACCCGA
CAGGACTATAAAGATACCAGGCGTTTCCCCCTGGAAGCTCCCTCGTGCGCTCTCCTGTTCCGACCCTGCC
GCTTACCGGATACCTGTCCGCCTTTCTCCCTTCGGGAAGCGTGGCGCTTTCTCATAGCTCACGCTGTAGG
TATCTCAGTTCGGTGTAGGTCGTTCGCTCCAAGCTGGGCTGTGTGCACGAACCCCCCGTTCAGCCCGACC
GCTGCGCCTTATCCGGTAACTATCGTCTTGAGTCCAACCCGGTAAGACACGACTTATCGCCACTGGCAGC
AGCCACTGGTAACAGGATTAGCAGAGCGAGGTATGTAGGCGGTGCTACAGAGTTCTTGAAGTGGTGGCCT
AACTACGGCTACACTAGAAGAACAGTATTTGGTATCTGCGCTCTGCTGAAGCCAGTTACCTTCGGAAAAA
GAGTTGGTAGCTCTTGATCCGGCAAACAAACCACCGCTGGTAGCGGTGGTTTTTTTGTTTGCAAGCAGCA
GATTACGCGCAGAAAAAAAGGATCTCAAGAAGATCCTTTGATCTTTTCTACGGGGTCTGACGCTCAGTGG
AACGAAAACTCACGTTAAGGGATTTTGGTCATGAGATTATCAAAAAGGATCTTCACCTAGATCCTTTTAA
ATTAAAAATGAAGTTTTAAATCAATCTAAAGTATATATGAGTAACCTGAGGCTATGGCAGGGCCTGCCGC
CCCGACGTTGGCTGCGAGCCCTGGGCCTTCACCCGAACTTGGGGGGTGGGGTGGGGAAAAGGAAGAAACG
CGGGCGTATTGGCCCCAATGGGGTCTCGGTGGGGTATCGACAGAGTGCCAGCCCTGGGACCGAACCCCGC
GTTTATGAACAAACGACCCAACACCGTGCGTTTTATTCTGTCTTTTTATTGCCGTCATAGCGCGGGTTCC
TTCCGGTATTGTCTCCTTCCGTGTTTCAGTTAGCCTCCCCCTAGGGTGGGCGAAGAACTCCAGCATGAGA
TCCCCGCGCTGGAGGATCATCCAGCCGGCGTCCCGGAAAACGATTCCGAAGCCCAACCTTTCATAGAAGG
CGGCGGTGGAATCGAAATCTCGTGATGGCAGGTTGGGCGTCGCTTGGTCGGTCATTTCGAACCCCAGAGT
CCCGCTCAGAAGAACTCGTCAAGAAGGCGATAGAAGGCGATGCGCTGCGAATCGGGAGCGGCGATACCGT
AAAGCACGAGGAAGCGGTCAGCCCATTCGCCGCCAAGTTCTTCAGCAATATCACGGGTAGCCAACGCTAT
GTCCTGATAGCGGTCCGCCACACCCAGCCGGCCACAGTCGATGAATCCAGAAAAGCGGCCATTTTCCACC
ATGATATTCGGCAAGCAGGCATCGCCATGGGTCACGACGAGATCCTCGCCGTCGGGCATGCTCGCCTTGA
GCCTGGCGAACAGTTCGGCTGGCGCGAGCCCCTGATGTTCTTCGTCCAGATCATCCTGATCGACAAGACC
GGCTTCCATCCGAGTACGTGCTCGCTCGATGCGATGTTTCGCTTGGTGGTCGAATGGGCAGGTAGCCGGA
TCAAGCGTATGCAGCCGCCGCATTGCATCAGCCATGATGGATACTTTCTCGGCAGGAGCAAGGTGAGATG
ACAGGAGATCCTGCCCCGGCACTTCGCCCAATAGCAGCCAGTCCCTTCCCGCTTCAGTGACAACGTCGAG
CACAGCTGCGCAAGGAACGCCCGTCGTGGCCAGCCACGATAGCCGCGCTGCCTCGTCTTGCAGTTCATTC
AGGGCACCGGACAGGTCGGTCTTGACAAAAAGAACCGGGCGCCCCTGCGCTGACAGCCGGAACACGGCGG
CATCAGAGCAGCCGATTGTCTGTTGTGCCCAGTCATAGCCGAATAGCCTCTCCACCCAAGCGGCCGGAGA
ACCTGCGTGCAATCCATCTTGTTCAATCATGCGAAACGATCCTCATCCTGTCTCTTGATCGATCTTTGCA
AAAGCCTAGGCCTCCAAAAAAGCCTCCTCACTA
