>Addgene plasmid #169773 | F-IKKε v2 | depositor partial sequence | sequence record 328948 | pCMV-Tag2 vector
GCCACCATGGATTACAAGGATGACGACGATAAGAGCCCGGGCGGATCCATGCAGAGCACAGCCAATTACC
TGTGGCACACAGATGACCTGCTGGGGCAGGGGGCCACTGCCAGTGTGTACAAGGCCCGCAACAAGAAATC
CGGAGAGCTGGTTGCTGTGAAGGTCTTCAACACTACCAGCTACCTGCGGCCCCGCGAGGTGCAGGTGAGG
GAGTTTGAGGTCCTGCGGAAGCTGAACCACCAGAACATCGTCAAGCTCTTTGCGGTGGAGGAGACGGGCG
GAAGCCGGCAGAAGGTACTGGTGATGGAGTACTGCTCCAGTGGGAGCCTGCTGAGTGTGCTGGAGAGCCC
TGAGAATGCCTTTGGGCTGCCTGAGGATGAGTTCCTGGTGGTGCTGCGCTGTGTGGTGGCCAGCATGAAC
CACCTGCGGGAGAACGGCATTGTGCATCGCGACATCAAGCCGGGGAACATCATGCGCCTCGTAGGGGAGG
AGGGGCAGAGCATCTACAAGCTGACAGACTTCGGCGCTGCCCGGGAGCTGGATGATGATGAGAAGTTCGT
CTCGGTCTATGGGACTGAGGAGTACCTGCATCCCGACATGTATGAGCGGGCGGTGCTTCGAAAGCCCCAG
CAAAAAGCGTTCGGGGTGACTGTGGATCTCTGGAGCATTGGAGTGACCTTGTACCATGCAGCCACTGGCA
GCCTGCCCTTCATCCCCTTTGGTGGGCCACGGCGGAACAAGGAGATCATGTACCGGATCACCACGGAGAA
GCCGGCTGGGGCCATTGCAGGTGCCCAGAGGCGGGAGAACGGGCCCCTGGAGTGGAGCTACACCCTCCCC
ATCACCTGCCAGCTGTCACTGGGGCTGCAGAGCCAGCTGGTGCCCATCCTGGCCAACATCCTGGAGGTGG
AGCAGGCCAAGTGCTGGGGCTTCGGCCAGTTCTTTGCGGAGACCAGTGACATCCTGCAGCGAGTTGTCGT
CCATGTCTTCTCCCTGTCCCAGGCAGTCCTGCACCACATCTATATCCATGCCCACAACACGATAGCCATT
TTCCAGGAGGCCGTGCACAAGCAGACCAGTGTGGCCCCCCGACACCAGGAGTACCTCTTTGAGGGTCACC
TCTGTGTCCTCGAGCCCAGCGTCTCAGCACAGCACATCGCCCACACGACGGCAAGCAGCCCCCTGACCCT
CTTCAGCACAGCCATCCCTAAGGGGCTGGCCTTCAGGGACCCTGCTCTGGACGTCCCCAAGTTCGTCCCC
AAAGTGGACCTGCAGGCGGATTACAACACTGCCAAGGGCGTGTTGGGCGCCGGCTACCAGGCCCTGCGGC
TGGCACGGGCCCTGCTGGATGGGCAGGAGCTAATGTTTCGGGGGCTGCACTGGGTCATGGAGGTGCTCCA
GGCCACATGCAGACGGACTCTGGAAGTGGCAAGGACATCCCTCCTCTACCTCAGCAGCAGCCTGGGAACT
GAGAGGTTCAGCAGCGTGGCTGGAACGCCTGAGATCCAGGAACTGAAGGCGGCTGCAGAACTGAGGTCCA
GGCTGCGGACTCTAGCGGAGGTCCTCTCCAGATGCTCCCAAAATATCACGGAGACCCAGGAGAGCCTGAG
CAGCCTGAACCGGGAGCTGGTGAAGAGCCGGGATCAGGTACATGAGGACAGAAGCATCCAGCAGATTCAG
TGCTGTTTGGACAAGATGAACTTCATCTACAAACAGTTCAAGAAGTCTAGGATGAGGCCAGGGCTTGGCT
ACAACGAGGAGCAGATTCACAAGCTGGATAAGGTGAATTTCAGTCATTTAGCCAAAAGACTCCTGCAGGT
GTTCCAGGAGGAGTGCGTGCAGAAGTATCAAGCGTCCTTAGTCACACACGGCAAGAGGATGAGGGTGGTG
CACGAGACCAGGAACCACCTGCGCCTGGTTGGCTGTTCTGTGGCTGCCTGTAACACAGAAGCCCAGGGGG
TCCAGGAGAGTCTCAGCAAGCATGCAAGAGCTCTGCGAGGGGATGAAGCTGCTGGCATCTGAAAGCTTAT
CGATACCGTCGACCTCGAGGGGGGGCCCGGTACCTTAATAATAAGTACCAGTAACC
